>Addgene plasmid #210016 | pCXLE-Sox2-17-T2A-Klf4-E2A-Myc | addgene full sequence | sequence record 418270 | Addgene NGS Result
AAGCTTCGGGGACTAGTCATATGATAATCAACCTCTGGATTACAAAATTTGTGAAAGATTGACTGGTATT
CTTAACTATGTTGCTCCTTTTACGCTATGTGGATACGCTGCTTTAATGCCTTTGTATCATGCTATTGCTT
CCCGTATGGCTTTCATTTTCTCCTCCTTGTATAAATCCTGGTTGCTGTCTCTTTATGAGGAGTTGTGGCC
CGTTGTCAGGCAACGTGGCGTGGTGTGCACTGTGTTTGCTGACGCAACCCCCACTGGTTGGGGCATTGCC
ACCACCTGTCAGCTCCTTTCCGGGACTTTCGCTTTCCCCCTCCCTATTGCCACGGCGGAACTCATCGCCG
CCTGCCTTGCCCGCTGCTGGACAGGGGCTCGGCTGTTGGGCACTGACAATTCCGTGGTGTTGTCGGGGAA
GCTGACGTCCTTTCCATGGCTGCTCGCCTGTGTTGCCACCTGGATTCTGCGCGGGACGTCCTTCTGCTAC
GTCCCTTCGGCCCTCAATCCAGCGGACCTTCCTTCCCGCGGCCTGCTGCCGGCTCTGCGGCCTCTTCCGC
GTCTTCGCCTTCGCCCTCAGACGAGTCGGATCTCCCTTTGGGCCGCCTCCCCGCATCGGTACAATTCACT
CCTCAGGTGCAGGCTGCCTATCAGAAGGTGGTGGCTGGTGTGGCCAATGCCCTGGCTCACAAATACCACT
GAGATCTTTTTCCCTCTGCCAAAAATTATGGGGACATCATGAAGCCCCTTGAGCATCTGACTTCTGGCTA
ATAAAGGAAATTTATTTTCATTGCAATAGTGTGTTGGAATTTTTTGTGTCTCTCACTCGGAAGGACATAT
GGGAGGGCAAATCATTTAAAACATCAGAATGAGTATTTGGTTTAGAGTTTGGCAACATATGCCCATATGC
TGGCTGCCATGAACAAAGGTTGGCTATAAAGAGGTCATCAGTATATGAAACAGCCCCCTGCTGTCCATTC
CTTATTCCATAGAAAAGCCTTGACTTGAGGTTAGATTTTTTTTATATTTTGTTTTGTGTTATTTTTTTCT
TTAACATCCCTAAAATTTTCCTTACATGTTTTACTAGCCAGATTTTTCCTCCTCTCCTGACTACTCCCAG
TCATAGCTGTCCCTCTTCTCTTATGGAGATCCCTCGACCTGCAGCCCAAGCTTGGCGTAATCATGGTCAT
AGCTGTTTCCTGTGTGAAATTGTTATCCGCTCACAATTCCACACAACATACGAGCCGGAAGCATAAAGTG
TAAAGCCTGGGGTGCCTAATGAGTGAGCTAACTCACATTAATTGCGTTGCGCTCACTGCCCGCTTTCCAG
TCGGGAAACCTGTCGTGCCAGCGGATCTCAATTCCGATCATATTCAATAACCCTTAATATAACTTCGTAT
AATGTATGCTATACGAAGTTATTAGGTCTGAAGAGGAGTTTACGTCCAGCCAAGCTTAGGATCAATTCTC
ATGTTTGACAGCTTATCATCGATAAGCTGATCCTCACAGGCCGCACCCAGCTTTTCTTCCGTTGCCCCAG
TAGCATCTCTGTCTGGTGACCTTGAAGAGGAAGAGGAGGGGTCCCGAGAATCCCCATCCCTACCGTCCAG
CAAAAAGGGGGACGAGGAATTTGAGGCCTGGCTTGAGGCTCAGGACGCAAATCTTGAGGATGTTCAGCGG
GAGTTTTCCGGGCTGCGAGTAATTGGTGATGAGGACGAGGATGGTTCGGAGGATGGGGAATTTTCAGACC
TGGATCTGTCTGACAGCGACCATGAAGGGGATGAGGGTGGGGGGGCTGTTGGAGGGGGCAGGAGTCTGCA
CTCCCTGTATTCACTGAGCGTCGTCTAATAAAGATGTCTATTGATCTCTTTTAGTGTGAATCATGTCTGA
CGAGGGGCCAGGTACAGGACCTGGAAATGGCCTAGGAGAGAAGGGAGACACATCTGGACCAGAAGGCTCC
GGCGGCAGTGGACCTCAAAGAAGAGGGGGTGATAACCATGGACGAGGACGGGGAAGAGGACGAGGACGAG
GAGGCGGAAGACCAGGAGCCCCGGGCGGCTCAGGATCAGGGCCAAGACATAGAGATGGTGTCCGGAGACC
CCAAAAACGTCCAAGTTGCATTGGCTGCAAAGGGACCCACGGTGGAACAGGAGCAGGAGCAGGAGCGGGA
GGGGCAGGAGCAGGAGGGGCAGGAGCAGGAGGAGGGGCAGGAGCAGGAGGAGGGGCAGGAGGGGCAGGAG
GGGCAGGAGGGGCAGGAGCAGGAGGAGGGGCAGGAGCAGGAGGAGGGGCAGGAGGGGCAGGAGGGGCAGG
AGCAGGAGGAGGGGCAGGAGCAGGAGGAGGGGCAGGAGGGGCAGGAGCAGGAGGAGGGGCAGGAGGGGCA
GGAGGGGCAGGAGCAGGAGGAGGGGCAGGAGCAGGAGGAGGGGCAGGAGGGGCAGGAGCAGGAGGAGGGG
CAGGAGGGGCAGGAGGGGCAGGAGCAGGAGGAGGGGCAGGAGCAGGAGGGGCAGGAGGGGCAGGAGGGGC
AGGAGCAGGAGGGGCAGGAGCAGGAGGAGGGGCAGGAGGGGCAGGAGGGGCAGGAGCAGGAGGGGCAGGA
GCAGGAGGGGCAGGAGCAGGAGGGGCAGGAGCAGGAGGGGCAGGAGGGGCAGGAGCAGGAGGGGCAGGAG
GGGCAGGAGCAGGAGGGGCAGGAGGGGCAGGAGCAGGAGGAGGGGCAGGAGGGGCAGGAGCAGGAGGAGG
GGCAGGAGGGGCAGGAGCAGGAGGGGCAGGAGGGGCAGGAGCAGGAGGGGCAGGAGGGGCAGGAGCAGGA
GGGGCAGGAGGGGCAGGAGCAGGAGGAGGGGCAGGAGCAGGAGGGGCAGGAGCAGGAGGTGGAGGCCGGG
GTCGAGGAGGCAGTGGAGGCCGGGGTCGAGGAGGTAGTGGAGGCCGGGGTCGAGGAGGTAGTGGAGGCCG
CCGGGGTAGAGGACGTGAAAGAGCCAGGGGGGGAAGTCGTGAAAGAGCCAGGGGGAGAGGTCGTGGACGT
GGAGAAAAGAGGCCCAGGAGTCCCAGTAGTCAGTCATCATCATCCGGGTCTCCACCGCGCAGGCCCCCTC
CAGGTAGAAGGCCATTTTTCCACCCTGTAGGGGAAGCCGATTATTTTGAATACCACCAAGAAGGTGGCCC
AGATGGTGAGCCTGACGTGCCCCCGGGAGCGATAGAGCAGGGCCCCGCAGATGACCCAGGAGAAGGCCCA
AGCACTGGACCCCGGGGTCAGGGTGATGGAGGCAGGCGCAAAAAAGGAGGGTGGTTTGGAAAGCATCGTG
GTCAAGGAGGTTCCAACCCGAAATTTGAGAACATTGCAGAAGGTTTAAGAGCTCTCCTGGCTAGGAGTCA
CGTAGAAAGGACTACCGACGAAGGAACTTGGGTCGCCGGTGTGTTCGTATATGGAGGTAGTAAGACCTCC
CTTTACAACCTAAGGCGAGGAACTGCCCTTGCTATTCCACAATGTCGTCTTACACCATTGAGTCGTCTCC
CCTTTGGAATGGCCCCTGGACCCGGCCCACAACCTGGCCCGCTAAGGGAGTCCATTGTCTGTTATTTCAT
GGTCTTTTTACAAACTCATATATTTGCTGAGGTTTTGAAGGATGCGATTAAGGACCTTGTTATGACAAAG
CCCGCTCCTACCTGCAATATCAGGGTGACTGTGTGCAGCTTTGACGATGGAGTAGATTTGCCTCCCTGGT
TTCCACCTATGGTGGAAGGGGCTGCCGCGGAGGGTGATGACGGAGATGACGGAGATGAAGGAGGTGATGG
AGATGAGGGTGAGGAAGGGCAGGAGTGATGTAACTTGTTAGGAGACGCCCTCAATCGTATTAAAAGCCGT
GTATTCCCCCGCACTAAAGAATAAATCCCCAGTAGACATCATGCGTGCTGTTGGTGTATTTCTGGCCATC
TGTCTTGTCACCATTTTCGTCCTCCCAACATGGGGCAATTGCCGGAACCCTTAATATAACTTCGTATAAT
GTATGCTATACGAAGTTATTAGGTCCCTCGAAGAGGTTCACTAGCGGATCTCAATTGGGCATACCCATGT
TGTCACGTCACTCAGCTCCGCGCTCAACACCTTCTCGCGTTGGAAAACATTAGCGACATTTACCTGGTGA
GCAATCAGACATGCGACGGCTTTAGCCTGGCCTCCTTAAATTCACCTAAGAATGGGAGCAACCAGCAGGA
AAAGGACAAGCAGCGAAAATTCACGCCCCCTTGGGAGGTGGCGGCATATGCAAAGGATAGCACTCCCACT
CTACTACTGGGTATCATATGCTGACTGTATATGCATGAGGATAGCATATGCTACCCGGATACAGATTAGG
ATAGCATATACTACCCAGATATAGATTAGGATAGCATATGCTACCCAGATATAGATTAGGATAGCCTATG
CTACCCAGATATAAATTAGGATAGCATATACTACCCAGATATAGATTAGGATAGCATATGCTACCCAGAT
ATAGATTAGGATAGCCTATGCTACCCAGATATAGATTAGGATAGCATATGCTACCCAGATATAGATTAGG
ATAGCATATGCTATCCAGATATTTGGGTAGTATATGCTACCCAGATATAAATTAGGATAGCATATACTAC
CCTAATCTCTATTAGGATAGCATATGCTACCCGGATACAGATTAGGATAGCATATACTACCCAGATATAG
ATTAGGATAGCATATGCTACCCAGATATAGATTAGGATAGCCTATGCTACCCAGATATAAATTAGGATAG
CATATACTACCCAGATATAGATTAGGATAGCATATGCTACCCAGATATAGATTAGGATAGCCTATGCTAC
CCAGATATAGATTAGGATAGCATATGCTATCCAGATATTTGGGTAGTATATGCTACCCATGGCAACATTA
GCCCACCGTGCTCTCAGCGACCTCGTGAATATGAGGACCAACAACCCTGTGCTTGGCGCTCAGGCGCAAG
TGTGTGTAATTTGTCCTCCAGATCGCAGCAATCGCGCCCCTATCTTGGCCCGCCCACCTACTTATGCAGG
TATTCCCCGGGGTGCCATTAGTGGTTTTGTGGGCAAGTGGTTTGACCGCAGTGGTTAGCGGGGTTACAAT
CAGCCAAGTTATTACACCCTTATTTTACAGTCCAAAACCGCAGGGCGGCGTGTGGGGGCTGACGCGTGCC
CCCACTCCACAATTTCAAAAAAAAGAGTGGCCACTTGTCTTTGTTTATGGGCCCCATTGGCGTGGAGCCC
CGTTTAATTTTCGGGGGTGTTAGAGACAACCAGTGGAGTCCGCTGCTGTCGGCGTCCACTCTCTTTCCCC
TTGTTACAAATAGAGTGTAACAACATGGTTCACCTGTCTTGGTCCCTGCCTGGGACACATCTTAATAACC
CCAGTATCATATTGCACTAGGATTATGTGTTGCCCATAGCCATAAATTCGTGTGAGATGGACATCCAGTC
TTTACGGCTTGTCCCCACCCCATGGATTTCTATTGTTAAAGATATTCAGAATGTTTCATTCCTACACTAG
TATTTATTGCCCAAGGGGTTTGTGAGGGTTATATTGGTGTCATAGCACAATGCCACCACTGAACCCCCCG
TCCAAATTTTATTCTGGGGGCGTCACCTGAAACCTTGTTTTCGAGCACCTCACATACACCTTACTGTTCA
CAACTCAGCAGTTATTCTATTAGCTAAACGAAGGAGAATGAAGAAGCAGGCGAAGATTCAGGAGAGTTCA
CTGCCCGCTCCTTGATCTTCAGCCACTGCCCTTGTGACTAAAATGGTTCACTACCCTCGTGGAATCCTGA
CCCCATGTAAATAAAACCGTGACAGCTCATGGGGTGGGAGATATCGCTGTTCCTTAGGACCCTTTTACTA
ACCCTAATTCGATAGCATATGCTTCCCGTTGGGTAACATATGCTATTGAATTAGGGTTAGTCTGGATAGT
ATATACTACTACCCGGGAAGCATATGCTACCCGTTTAGGGTTAACAAGGGGGCCTTATAAACACTATTGC
TAATGCCCTCTTGAGGGTCCGCTTATCGGTAGCTACACAGGCCCCTCTGATTGACGTTGGTGTAGCCTCC
CGTAGTCTTCCTGGGCCCCTGGGAGGTACATGTCCCCCAGCATTGGTGTAAGAGCTTCAGCCAAGAGTTA
CACATAAAGGCAATGTTGTGTTGCAGTCCACAGACTGCAAAGTCTGCTCCAGGATGAAAGCCACTCAGTG
TTGGCAAATGTGCACATCCATTTATAAGGATGTCAACTACAGTCAGAGAACCCCTTTGTGTTTGGTCCCC
CCCCGTGTCACATGTGGAACAGGGCCCAGTTGGCAAGTTGTACCAACCAACTGAAGGGATTACATGCACT
GCCCCGCGAAGAAGGGGCAGAGATGTCGTAGTCAGGTTTAGTTCGTCCGGGGCGGGGATCGATCCTCTAG
AGTCGACGCTAGCGGATCCGCTGCATTAATGAATCGGCCAACGCGCGGGGAGAGGCGGTTTGCGTATTGG
GCGCTCTTCCGCTTCCTCGCTCACTGACTCGCTGCGCTCGGTCGTTCGGCTGCGGCGAGCGGTATCAGCT
CACTCAAAGGCGGTAATACGGTTATCCACAGAATCAGGGGATAACGCAGGAAAGAACATGTGAGCAAAAG
GCCAGCAAAAGGCCAGGAACCGTAAAAAGGCCGCGTTGCTGGCGTTTTTCCATAGGCTCCGCCCCCCTGA
CGAGCATCACAAAAATCGACGCTCAAGTCAGAGGTGGCGAAACCCGACAGGACTATAAAGATACCAGGCG
TTTCCCCCTGGAAGCTCCCTCGTGCGCTCTCCTGTTCCGACCCTGCCGCTTACCGGATACCTGTCCGCCT
TTCTCCCTTCGGGAAGCGTGGCGCTTTCTCATAGCTCACGCTGTAGGTATCTCAGTTCGGTGTAGGTCGT
TCGCTCCAAGCTGGGCTGTGTGCACGAACCCCCCGTTCAGCCCGACCGCTGCGCCTTATCCGGTAACTAT
CGTCTTGAGTCCAACCCGGTAAGACACGACTTATCGCCACTGGCAGCAGCCACTGGTAACAGGATTAGCA
GAGCGAGGTATGTAGGCGGTGCTACAGAGTTCTTGAAGTGGTGGCCTAACTACGGCTACACTAGAAGAAC
AGTATTTGGTATCTGCGCTCTGCTGAAGCCAGTTACCTTCGGAAAAAGAGTTGGTAGCTCTTGATCCGGC
AAACAAACCACCGCTGGTAGCGGTGGTTTTTTTGTTTGCAAGCAGCAGATTACGCGCAGAAAAAAAGGAT
CTCAAGAAGATCCTTTGATCTTTTCTACGGGGTCTGACGCTCAGTGGAACGAAAACTCACGTTAAGGGAT
TTTGGTCATGAGATTATCAAAAAGGATCTTCACCTAGATCCTTTTAAATTAAAAATGAAGTTTTAAATCA
ATCTAAAGTATATATGAGTAAACTTGGTCTGACAGTTACCAATGCTTAATCAGTGAGGCACCTATCTCAG
CGATCTGTCTATTTCGTTCATCCATAGTTGCCTGACTCCCCGTCGTGTAGATAACTACGATACGGGAGGG
CTTACCATCTGGCCCCAGTGCTGCAATGATACCGCGAGACCCACGCTCACCGGCTCCAGATTTATCAGCA
ATAAACCAGCCAGCCGGAAGGGCCGAGCGCAGAAGTGGTCCTGCAACTTTATCCGCCTCCATCCAGTCTA
TTAATTGTTGCCGGGAAGCTAGAGTAAGTAGTTCGCCAGTTAATAGTTTGCGCAACGTTGTTGCCATTGC
TACAGGCATCGTGGTGTCACGCTCGTCGTTTGGTATGGCTTCATTCAGCTCCGGTTCCCAACGATCAAGG
CGAGTTACATGATCCCCCATGTTGTGCAAAAAAGCGGTTAGCTCCTTCGGTCCTCCGATCGTTGTCAGAA
GTAAGTTGGCCGCAGTGTTATCACTCATGGTTATGGCAGCACTGCATAATTCTCTTACTGTCATGCCATC
CGTAAGATGCTTTTCTGTGACTGGTGAGTACTCAACCAAGTCATTCTGAGAATAGTGTATGCGGCGACCG
AGTTGCTCTTGCCCGGCGTCAATACGGGATAATACCGCGCCACATAGCAGAACTTTAAAAGTGCTCATCA
TTGGAAAACGTTCTTCGGGGCGAAAACTCTCAAGGATCTTACCGCTGTTGAGATCCAGTTCGATGTAACC
CACTCGTGCACCCAACTGATCTTCAGCATCTTTTACTTTCACCAGCGTTTCTGGGTGAGCAAAAACAGGA
AGGCAAAATGCCGCAAAAAAGGGAATAAGGGCGACACGGAAATGTTGAATACTCATACTCTTCCTTTTTC
AATATTATTGAAGCATTTATCAGGGTTATTGTCTCATGAGCGGATACATATTTGAATGTATTTAGAAAAA
TAAACAAATAGGGGTTCCGCGCACATTTCCCCGAAAAGTGCCACCTGGGTCGACATTGATTATTGACTAG
TTATTAATAGTAATCAATTACGGGGTCATTAGTTCATAGCCCATATATGGAGTTCCGCGTTACATAACTT
ACGGTAAATGGCCCGCCTGGCTGACCGCCCAACGACCCCCGCCCATTGACGTCAATAATGACGTATGTTC
CCATAGTAACGCCAATAGGGACTTTCCATTGACGTCAATGGGTGGAGTATTTACGGTAAACTGCCCACTT
GGCAGTACATCAAGTGTATCATATGCCAAGTACGCCCCCTATTGACGTCAATGACGGTAAATGGCCCGCC
TGGCATTATGCCCAGTACATGACCTTATGGGACTTTCCTACTTGGCAGTACATCTACGTATTAGTCATCG
CTATTACCATGGTCGAGGTGAGCCCCACGTTCTGCTTCACTCTCCCCATCTCCCCCCCCTCCCCACCCCC
AATTTTGTATTTATTTATTTTTTAATTATTTTGTGCAGCGATGGGGGCGGGGGGGGGGGGGGGGGGGGGC
GCGCGCCAGGCGGGGCGGGGCGGGGCGAGGGGCGGGGCGGGGCGAGGCGGAGAGGTGCGGCGGCAGCCAA
TCAGAGCGGCGCGCTCCGAAAGTTTCCTTTTATGGCGAGGCGGCGGCGGCGGCGGCCCTATAAAAAGCGA
AGCGCGCGGCGGGCGGGAGTCGCTGCGCGCTGCCTTCGCCCCGTGCCCCGCTCCGCCGCCGCCTCGCGCC
GCCCGCCCCGGCTCTGACTGACCGCGTTACTCCCACAGGTGAGCGGGCGGGACGGCCCTTCTCCTCCGGG
CTGTAATTAGCGCTTGGTTTAATGACGGCTTGTTTCTTTTCTGTGGCTGCGTGAAAGCCTTGAGGGGCTC
CGGGAGGGCCCTTTGTGCGGGGGGAGCGGCTCGGGGGGTGCGTGCGTGTGTGTGTGCGTGGGGAGCGCCG
CGTGCGGCTCCGCGCTGCCCGGCGGCTGTGAGCGCTGCGGGCGCGGCGCGGGGCTTTGTGCGCTCCGCAG
TGTGCGCGAGGGGAGCGCGGCCGGGGGCGGTGCCCCGCGGTGCGGGGGGGGCTGCGAGGGGAACAAAGGC
TGCGTGCGGGGTGTGTGCGTGGGGGGGTGAGCAGGGGGTGTGGGCGCGTCGGTCGGGCTGCAACCCCCCC
TGCACCCCCCTCCCCGAGTTGCTGAGCACGGCCCGGCTTCGGGTGCGGGGCTCCGTACGGGGCGTGGCGC
GGGGCTCGCCGTGCCGGGCGGGGGGTGGCGGCAGGTGGGGGTGCCGGGCGGGGCGGGGCCGCCTCGGGCC
GGGGAGGGCTCGGGGGAGGGGCGCGGCGGCCCCCGGAGCGCCGGCGGCTGTCGAGGCGCGGCGAGCCGCA
GCCATTGCCTTTTATGGTAATCGTGCGAGAGGGCGCAGGGACTTCCTTTGTCCCAAATCTGTGCGGAGCC
GAAATCTGGGAGGCGCCGCCGCACCCCCTCTAGCGGGCGCGGGGCGAAGCGGTGCGGCGCCGGCAGGAAG
GAAATGGGCGGGGAGGGCCTTCGTGCGTCGCCGCGCCGCCGTCCCCTTCTCCCTCTCCAGCCTCGGGGCT
GTCCGCGGGGGGACGGCTGCCTTCGGGGGGGACGGGGCAGGGCGGGGTTCGGCTTCTGGCGTGTGACCGG
CGGCTCTAGAGCCTCTGCTAACCATGTTCATGCCTTCTTCTTTTTCCTACAGCTCCTGGGCAACGTGCTG
GTTATTGTGCTGTCTCATCATTTTGGCAAAGAATTCGCGGCCGCCATGTATAACATGATGGAGACGGAGC
TGAAGCCGCCGGGCCCGCAGCAAGCTTCGGGGGGCGGCGGCGGAGGAGGCAACGCCACGGCGGCGGCAAC
CGGCGGCAACCAGAAGAACAGCCCGGACCGCGTCAAGAGGCCCATGAACGCCTTCATGGTATGGTCCCGG
GGGCAGCGGCGTAAGATGGCCCAGGAGAACCCCAAGATGCACAACTCGGAGATCAGCAAGCGCCTGGGCG
CGGAGTGGAAAGCGTTGACCTTGGCAGAGAAGCGGCCGTTCATCGACGAGGCCAAGCGGCTGCGCGTGCT
GCATATGCAGGACCACCCCAACTACAAGTACCGGCCGCGGCGGCGCAAGCAGGTGAAGCGCATGAAGCGG
GTGGAGGGAGGCTTCCTGCACGCTCTCGTCGAGCCCCAGGCCGGCGCGCTTGGTCCCGAGGGCGGCCGCG
TGGCCATGGATGGCCTGGGTCTGCCTTTCCCGGAGCCGGGCTATCCGGCCGGTCCTCCGCTGATGTCTCC
GCACATGGGCCCCCACTATCGGGACTGCCAGGGACTGGGCGCTCCCGCGCTCGACGGCTACCCTCTGCCC
ACTCCGGACACATCCCCGCTGGATGGCGTGGAGCAGGACCCGGCTTTCTTTGCAGCCCCGCTGCCAGGGG
ACTGCCCGGCGGCCGGCACCTACACTTACGCTCCAGTCTCGGACTATGCAGTGTCCGTAGAGCCGCCCGC
TGGCCCCATGCGAGTGGGGCCGGACCCCTCGGGCCCTGCGATGCCGGGGATCCTGGCGCCCCCCAGCGCT
CTGCACCTGTACTACGGCGCGATGGGCTCGCCCGCCGCAAGTGCGGGGCGCGGTTTCCACGCGCAACCCC
AGCAGCCGCTGCAACCGCAGGCACCGCCCCCGCCACCGCAGCAGCAGCACCCAGCGCACGGCCCCGGGCA
ACCTTCGCCCCCTCCCGAGGCTCTGCCCTGCCGGGATGGCACGGAATCCAACCAGCCCACTGAGCTCCTA
GGGGAGGTGGACCGCACGGAATTTGAACAGTATCTGCCCTTTGTGTATAAGCCCGAGATGGGTCTTCCCT
ACCAGGGACACGACTGCGGAGTGAACCTCTCAGACAGCCACGGAGCCATTTCCTCCGTGGTGTCCGACGC
TAGCTCAGCGGTCTACTATTGCAACTACCCCGACATTGCATGCGGCTCCGGCGAGGGCAGGGGAAGTCTT
CTAACATGCGGGGACGTGGAGGAAAATCCCGGCCCACTCGAGATGAGGCAGCCACCTGGCGAGTCTGACA
TGGCTGTCAGCGACGCTCTGCTCCCGTCCTTCTCCACGTTCGCGTCCGGCCCGGCGGGAAGGGAGAAGAC
ACTGCGTCCAGCAGGTGCCCCGACTAACCGTTGGCGTGAGGAACTCTCTCACATGAAGCGACTTCCCCCA
CTTCCCGGCCGCCCCTACGACCTGGCGGCGACGGTGGCCACAGACCTGGAGAGTGGCGGAGCTGGTGCAG
CTTGCAGCAGTAACAACCCGGCCCTCCTAGCCCGGAGGGAGACCGAGGAGTTCAACGACCTCCTGGACCT
AGACTTTATCCTTTCCAACTCGCTAACCCACCAGGAATCGGTGGCCGCCACCGTGACCACCTCGGCGTCA
GCTTCATCCTCGTCTTCCCCAGCGAGCAGCGGCCCTGCCAGCGCGCCCTCCACCTGCAGCTTCAGCTATC
CGATCCGGGCCGGGGGTGACCCGGGCGTGGCTGCCAGCAACACAGGTGGAGGGCTCCTCTACAGCCGAGA
ATCTGCGCCACCTCCCACGGCCCCCTTCAACCTGGCGGACATCAATGACGTGAGCCCCTCGGGCGGCTTC
GTGGCTGAGCTCCTGCGGCCGGAGTTGGACCCAGTATACATTCCGCCACAGCAGCCTCAGCCGCCAGGTG
GCGGGCTGATGGGCAAGTTTGTGCTGAAGGCGTCTCTGACCACCCCTGGCAGCGAGTACAGCAGCCCTTC
GGTCATCAGTGTTAGCAAAGGAAGCCCAGACGGCAGCCACCCCGTGGTAGTGGCGCCCTACAGCGGTGGC
CCGCCGCGCATGTGCCCCAAGATTAAGCAAGAGGCGGTCCCGTCCTGCACGGTCAGCCGGTCCCTAGAGG
CCCATTTGAGCGCTGGACCCCAGCTCAGCAACGGCCACCGGCCCAACACACACGACTTCCCCCTGGGGCG
GCAGCTCCCCACCAGGACTACCCCTACACTGAGTCCCGAGGAACTGCTGAACAGCAGGGACTGTCACCCT
GGCCTGCCTCTTCCCCCAGGATTCCATCCCCATCCGGGGCCCAACTACCCTCCTTTCCTGCCAGACCAGA
TGCAGTCACAAGTCCCCTCTCTCCATTATCAAGAGCTCATGCCACCGGGTTCCTGCCTGCCAGAGGAGCC
CAAGCCAAAGAGGGGAAGAAGGTCGTGGCCCCGGAAAAGAACAGCCACCCACACTTGTGACTATGCAGGC
TGTGGCAAAACCTATACCAAGAGTTCTCATCTCAAGGCACACCTGCGAACTCACACAGGCGAGAAACCTT
ACCACTGTGACTGGGACGGCTGTGGGTGGAAATTCGCCCGCTCCGATGAACTGACCAGGCACTACCGCAA
ACACACAGGGCACCGGCCCTTTCAGTGCCAGAAGTGCGACAGGGCCTTTTCCAGGTCGGACCACCTTGCC
TTACACATGAAGAGGCACTTTCTCGAGGGCTCGGGCCAGTGTACTAATTATGCTCTCTTGAAATTGGCTG
GAGATGTTGAGAGCAACCCAGGTCCCGGCGCGCCACTGGATTTCCTTTGGGCGTTGGAAACCCCGCAGAC
AGCCACGACGATGCCCCTCAACGTGAACTTCACCAACAGGAACTATGACCTCGACTACGACTCCGTACAG
CCCTATTTCATCTGCGACGAGGAAGAGAATTTCTATCACCAGCAACAGCAGAGCGAGCTGCAGCCGCCCG
CGCCCAGTGAGGATATCTGGAAGAAATTCGAGCTGCTTCCCACCCCGCCCCTGTCCCCGAGCCGCCGCTC
CGGGCTCTGCTCTCCATCCTATGTTGCGGTCGCTACGTCCTTCTCCCCAAGGGAAGACGATGACGGCGGC
GGTGGCAACTTCTCCACCGCCGATCAGCTGGAGATGATGACCGAGTTACTTGGAGGAGACATGGTGAACC
AGAGCTTCATCTGCGATCCTGACGACGAGACCTTCATCAAGAACATCATCATCCAGGACTGTATGTGGAG
CGGTTTCTCAGCCGCTGCCAAGCTGGTCTCGGAGAAGCTGGCCTCCTACCAGGCTGCGCGCAAAGACAGC
ACCAGCCTGAGCCCCGCCCGCGGGCACAGCGTCTGCTCCACCTCCAGCCTGTACCTGCAGGACCTCACCG
CCGCCGCGTCCGAGTGCATTGACCCCTCAGTGGTCTTTCCCTACCCGCTCAACGACAGCAGCTCGCCCAA
ATCCTGTACCTCGTCCGATTCCACGGCCTTCTCTCCTTCCTCGGACTCGCTGCTGTCCTCCGAGTCCTCC
CCACGGGCCAGCCCTGAGCCCCTAGTGCTGCATGAGGAGACACCGCCCACCACCAGCAGCGACTCTGAAG
AAGAGCAAGAAGATGAGGAAGAAATTGATGTGGTGTCTGTGGAGAAGAGGCAAACCCCTGCCAAGAGGTC
GGAGTCGGGCTCATCTCCATCCCGAGGCCACAGCAAACCTCCGCACAGCCCACTGGTCCTCAAGAGGTGC
CACGTCTCCACTCACCAGCACAACTACGCCGCACCCCCCTCCACAAGGAAGGACTATCCAGCTGCCAAGA
GGGCCAAGTTGGACAGTGGCAGGGTCCTGAAGCAGATCAGCAACAACCGCAAGTGCTCCAGCCCCAGGTC
CTCAGACACGGAGGAAAACGACAAGAGGCGGACACACAACGTCTTGGAACGTCAGAGGAGGAACGAGCTG
AAGCGCAGCTTTTTTGCCCTGCGTGACCAGATCCCTGAATTGGAAAACAACGAAAAGGCCCCCAAGGTAG
TGATCCTCAAAAAAGCCACCGCCTACATCCTGTCCATTCAAGCAGACGAGCACAAGCTCACCTCTGAAAA
GGACTTATTGAGGAAACGACGAGAACAGTTGAAACACAAACTCGAACAGCTTCGAAACTCTGGTGCATAA
ATCGAAGAATTC
Features (pLannotate 1.2.2; 27 found; start..end, strand, type, name):
     26..614     +  misc_feature   WPRE: woodchuck hepatitis virus posttranscriptional regulatory element
    622..699     +  CDS            HBB (fragment): HBB_PONPY - Experimental evidence at transcript level: Swiss-Prot protein existence level 2. Involved in oxygen transport from the lung to the various peripheral tissues. From Pongo pygmaeus (Bornean orangutan).
    770..825     +  polyA_signal   β-globin poly(A) signal: rabbit β-globin polyadenylation signal (Gil and Proudfoot, 1987)
   1208..1230    -  protein_bind   lac operator (fragment): The lac repressor binds to the lac operator to inhibit transcription in E. coli. This inhibition can be relieved by adding lactose or isopropyl-β-D-thiogalactopyranoside (IPTG). lac repressor encoded by lacI
   1234..1264    -  promoter       lac promoter: promoter for the E. coli lac operon
   1279..1300    -  protein_bind   CAP binding site: CAP binding activates transcription in the presence of cAMP. E. coli catabolite activator protein
   1313..1352    -  CDS            lacI (fragment): lac repressor; lacI; The lac repressor binds to the lac operator to inhibit transcription in E. coli. This inhibition can be relieved by adding lactose or isopropyl-β-D-thiogalactopyranoside (IPTG).
   1389..1422    -  protein_bind   loxP: Cre-mediated recombination occurs in the 8-bp core sequence (GCATACAT). Cre recombinase
   1475..1498    +  promoter       tet promoter (fragment): E. coli promoter for tetracycline efflux protein gene
   1501..1845    +  CDS            BRRF2_EBVB9 (fragment): Protein inferred from homology: Swiss-Prot protein existence level 3. From Epstein-Barr virus (strain B95-8) (HHV-4) (Human herpesvirus 4).
   1883..3808    +  CDS            EBNA1: Epstein-Barr nuclear antigen 1, also known as EBNA-1 crucial for latent viral infection, and for episomal amplification of vectors containing the oriP origin (Okita et al., 2013)
   3891..3959    +  CDS            gL (fragment): GL_EBVB9 - Experimental evidence at protein level: Swiss-Prot protein existence level 1. The heterodimer glycoprotein H-glycoprotein L is required for the fusion of viral and plasma membranes leading to virus entry into the host cell. Acts as a functional inhibitor of gH and maintains gH in an inhibited form. Upon binding to host integrins, gL dissociates from gH leading to activation of the viral fusion glycoproteins gB and gH. Fusion of EBV with B-lymphocytes requires the additional receptor- binding protein gp42, which forms a complex with gH/gL. The heterodimer gH/gL targets also host EPHA
   3976..4009    -  protein_bind   loxP: Cre-mediated recombination occurs in the 8-bp core sequence (GCATACAT). Cre recombinase
   4043..4195    +  CDS            gL (fragment): GL_EBVA8 - Experimental evidence at protein level: Swiss-Prot protein existence level 1. The heterodimer glycoprotein H-glycoprotein L is required for the fusion of viral and plasma membranes leading to virus entry into the host cell. Acts as a functional inhibitor of gH and maintains gH in an inhibited form. Upon binding to host integrins, gL dissociates from gH leading to activation of the viral fusion glycoproteins gB and gH. The heterodimer gH/gL targets also host EPHA2 to promote viral entry. From Epstein-Barr virus (strain AG876) (HHV-4) (Human herpesvirus 4).
   4196..5985    +  rep_origin     oriP: Epstein-Barr virus oriP replication origin (Yates et al., 2000)
   6460..6514    -  CDS            lacI (fragment): lac repressor; lacI; The lac repressor binds to the lac operator to inhibit transcription in E. coli. This inhibition can be relieved by adding lactose or isopropyl-β-D-thiogalactopyranoside (IPTG).
   6697..7285    -  rep_origin     ori: high-copy-number ColE1/pMB1/pBR322/pUC origin of replication
   7456..8316    -  CDS            AmpR: β-lactamase; bla; confers resistance to ampicillin, carbenicillin, and related antibiotics
   8317..8421    -  promoter       AmpR promoter: bla
   8452..8831    +  enhancer       CMV enhancer: human cytomegalovirus immediate early enhancer
   8833..9115    +  promoter       chicken β-actin promoter: No description available
   9116..10132   +  intron         chimeric intron: chimera between introns from chicken β-actin and rabbit β-globin
  10289..11377   +  CDS            Sox17 (fragment): SOX17_MOUSE - Also known as Sox-17. Experimental evidence at protein level: Swiss-Prot protein existence level 1. [Isoform 2]: Has no DNA-binding activity, and does not function as transcriptional activator. From Mus musculus (Mouse).
  11393..11445   +  CDS            T2A (fragment): 2A peptide from Thosea asigna virus capsid protein Eukaryotic ribosomes fail to insert a peptide bond between the Gly and Pro residues, yielding separate polypeptides.
  11453..12901   +  CDS            Klf4: KLF4_MOUSE - Also known as Ezf, Gklf, Zie. Experimental evidence at protein level: Swiss-Prot protein existence level 1. Transcription factor; can act both as activator and as repressor. Binds the 5'-CACCC-3' core sequence. Binds to the promoter region of its own gene and can activate its own transcription. Regulates the expression of key transcription factors during embryonic development. Plays an important role in maintaining embryonic stem cells, and in preventing their differentiation. Required for establishing the barrier function of the skin and for postnatal maturation and maintenance o
  12917..12976   +  CDS            E2A: 2A peptide from equine rhinitis A virus polyprotein Eukaryotic ribosomes fail to insert a peptide bond between the Gly and Pro residues, yielding separate polypeptides.
  13031..14347   +  CDS            Myc: MYC_MOUSE - Experimental evidence at protein level: Swiss-Prot protein existence level 1. Transcription factor that binds DNA in a non-specific manner, yet also specifically recognizes the core sequence 5'-CAC[GA]TG-3'. Activates the transcription of growth-related genes. Binds to the VEGFA promoter, promoting VEGFA production and subsequent sprouting angiogenesis. Regulator of somatic reprogramming, controls self-renewal of embryonic stem cells. Functions with TAF6L to activate target gene expression through RNA polymerase II pause release (PubMed:31005419). From Mus musculus (Mouse).
