[The description below was written by a language model from this plasmid's Addgene catalogue record and pLannotate feature annotations shown in this document.]
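Description:
pCXLE-Sox2-17-T2A-Klf4-E2A-Myc is an episomal mammalian expression plasmid of about 14.4 kb, built on the pCXLE backbone for integration-free delivery of reprogramming factors. In bacteria it is propagated through a ColE1/pUC-type origin and selected with ampicillin (AmpR), although the record lists it as low copy. In primate cells it persists as an extrachromosomal replicon through the Epstein-Barr virus oriP origin together with an EBNA1 expression cassette. EBNA1 binds oriP to drive replication and tether the plasmid to chromosomes during division. The EBNA1 region is flanked by two loxP sites, so Cre could in principle excise it and end episomal maintenance. The short EBV, lac and tet fragments in the annotation appear to be backbone remnants rather than functional units.

The payload is a single polycistronic mouse open reading frame driven by the CAG promoter (CMV enhancer, chicken β-actin promoter and chimeric intron). It is followed by a WPRE, which enhances transcript expression, and a rabbit β-globin polyadenylation signal. The cassette encodes Sox2-17, then T2A, Klf4, E2A and Myc, and the 2A peptides cause ribosomal skipping so that three separate proteins arise from one mRNA. Sox2-17 ("super-Sox") is an engineered, highly cooperative chimeric transcription factor in which Sox2 residues 43–47, 61 and 65–86 and the C-terminal domain were replaced with the Sox17 equivalents. This explains why the automated annotation labels the first coding region as a Sox17 fragment. The stated purpose is episomal "S*KM" expression for integration-free resetting of cells to naïve pluripotency.
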