Addgene plasmid #210016: pCXLE-Sox2-17-T2A-Klf4-E2A-Myc
Purpose: episomal S*KM (expressing mouse super-Sox + Klf4 + Myc) for integration-free naïve reset
Depositing lab: Hans Schöler. Depositing organization: Max Planck Institute for Molecular Biomedicine. Publication: Highly cooperative chimeric super-SOX induces naive pluripotency across species. MacCarthy CM, Wu G, Malik V, Menuchin-Lasowski Y, Velychko T, Keshet G, Fan R, Bedzhov I, Church GM, Jauch R, Cojocaru V, Scholer HR, Velychko S. Cell Stem Cell. 2024 Jan 4;31(1):127-147.e9. doi: 10.1016/j.stem.2023.11.010. Epub 2023 Dec 22. PubMed 38141611.
Backbone
  Vector backbone: pCXLE
  Backbone size w/o insert (bp): 10180
  Vector type: Mammalian Expression
Growth in bacteria
  Bacterial resistance: Ampicillin, 100 μg/mL
  Growth temperature: 37°C
  Growth strain: NEB Stable
  Copy number: Low Copy
Gene/Insert
  Gene/Insert name: Sox2-17-t2a-Klf4-e2a-cMyc (alt names: Klf4; superSox; Myc)
  Species: M. musculus (mouse)
  Insert size (bp): 4176
  Mutation: Sox2-17 is engineered highly cooperative chimeric transcription factor, where the following elements of Sox2 were swapped with Sox17: 43-47, 61, 65-86 and CTD
  Entrez Gene: Klf4 (a.k.a. EZF, Gklf, Zie); Sox2 (a.k.a. Sox-2, lcc, ysb)
  Promoter: CAG
  Cloning method: Restriction Enzyme; 5′ cloning site EcoRI (not destroyed); 3′ cloning site EcoRI (not destroyed)
  Sequencing primers: 5′ na; 3′ na
Terms and licenses: Academic/Nonprofit Terms; Industry Terms: Not Available to Industry
Depositor comments: Please visit https://www.biorxiv.org/content/10.1101/2022.09.23.509242v1 for BioRxiv preprint
How to cite: pCXLE-Sox2-17-T2A-Klf4-E2A-Myc was a gift from Hans Schöler (Addgene plasmid # 210016 ; http://n2t.net/addgene:210016 ; RRID:Addgene_210016)
